Addgene plasmid #14372: pAG426GPD-ccdB-DsRed
Purpose: (Empty Backbone)
Depositing lab: Susan Lindquist. Depositing organization: Whitehead Institute for Biomedical Research. Publication: A suite of Gateway cloning vectors for high-throughput genetic analysis in Saccharomyces cerevisiae. Alberti S, Gitler AD, Lindquist S. Yeast. 2007 Oct . 24(10):913-9. 10.1002/yea.1502 PubMed 17583893.
Backbone
  Vector backbone: pRS426
  Vector type: Yeast Expression ; Gateway Destination
  Selectable markers: URA3
Growth in bacteria
  Bacterial resistance: Chloramphenicol and Ampicillin, 25 & 100 μg/mL
  Growth temperature: 37°C
  Growth strain: ccdB Survival
  Growth instructions: DB3.1, ccdB Survival
  Copy number: Unknown
Gene/Insert
  Gene/Insert name: None
  Tag / fusion protein: DsRed (C terminal on backbone)
  Cloning method: Gateway Cloning
  Sequencing primers: 5′ GPDPro_F
Terms and licenses: Academic/Nonprofit Terms; Industry Terms: Not Available to Industry
Depositor comments: Type of plasmid: 2-micron. This plasmid contains the Gateway technology from Invitrogen; Invitrogen requires purchasing of Gateway Clonase for carrying out the Gateway recombinational cloning reaction http://www.invitrogen.com Please note that the full plasmid sequence is provided as a reference only, and may not match the exact sequence of the plasmid.
How to cite: pAG426GPD-ccdB-DsRed was a gift from Susan Lindquist (Addgene plasmid # 14372 ; http://n2t.net/addgene:14372 ; RRID:Addgene_14372)
