[The description below was written by a language model from this plasmid's Addgene catalogue record and pLannotate feature annotations shown in this document.]
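Description:
pAG426GPD-ccdB-DsRed is an empty Gateway destination vector for protein expression in Saccharomyces cerevisiae, built on the pRS426 shuttle backbone. In yeast it is maintained as an episome through the 2μ origin of replication and selected by uracil prototrophy via the URA3 marker, which can also be counterselected with 5-fluoroorotic acid. In E. coli it replicates from a high-copy ColE1/pUC-type origin and carries β-lactamase for ampicillin resistance. An f1 origin, remnants of the pBluescript polylinker and lacZα region, and flanking T3 and T7 promoters are inherited from the parental backbone.

The expression unit is driven by the strong constitutive GPD (TDH3, glyceraldehyde-3-phosphate dehydrogenase) promoter and closed by the CYC1 terminator. Between them lies the Gateway cassette: attR1 and attR2 sites flanking a chloramphenicol acetyltransferase gene and the ccdB toxin gene. An LR recombination with an entry clone replaces this cassette with the gene of interest. Loss of ccdB then allows recombinant plasmids to grow in ordinary E. coli, while the unrecombined vector must be kept in a ccdB-tolerant strain, where chloramphenicol selects for retention of the cassette. Immediately downstream of attR2 is a DsRed coding sequence, annotated in the feature table as the monomeric DsRed-Monomer variant, so an inserted open reading frame lacking a stop codon is expressed as a C-terminal red fluorescent fusion.

No insert is present. The plasmid belongs to a suite of yeast Gateway vectors intended for high-throughput genetic analysis, and here suits constitutive expression and fluorescence-based localization of tagged proteins. The depositor notes that the full sequence is provided for reference only and may not exactly match the plasmid.
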