Features (pLannotate 1.2.2; 29 found; start..end, strand, type, name):
     69..1411    +  rep_origin     2μ ori: yeast 2μ plasmid origin of replication
   1438..1542    +  promoter       AmpR promoter: bla
   1543..2403    +  CDS            AmpR: β-lactamase; bla; confers resistance to ampicillin, carbenicillin, and related antibiotics
   2574..3162    +  rep_origin     ori: high-copy-number ColE1/pMB1/pBR322/pUC origin of replication
   3345..3437    +  CDS            lacI (fragment): lac repressor; lacI; The lac repressor binds to the lac operator to inhibit transcription in E. coli. This inhibition can be relieved by adding lactose or isopropyl-β-D-thiogalactopyranoside (IPTG).
   3450..3471    +  protein_bind   CAP binding site: CAP binding activates transcription in the presence of cAMP. E. coli catabolite activator protein
   3486..3516    +  promoter       lac promoter: promoter for the E. coli lac operon
   3524..3540    +  protein_bind   lac operator: The lac repressor binds to the lac operator to inhibit transcription in E. coli. This inhibition can be relieved by adding lactose or isopropyl-β-D-thiogalactopyranoside (IPTG). lac repressor encoded by lacI
   3585..3603    +  promoter       T3 promoter: promoter for bacteriophage T3 RNA polymerase
   3632..4276    +  promoter       GAP promoter: S. cerevisiae TDH3; promoter for glyceraldehyde-3-phosphate dehydrogenase
   4282..4302    +  misc_feature   MCS (fragment): pBluescript multiple cloning site
   4306..4430    +  protein_bind   attR1: mutant version of attR; recombination site for the Gateway® LR reaction LR Clonase™
   4455..4485    +  promoter       lac UV5 promoter: E. coli lac promoter with an "up" mutation
   4509..4538    +  promoter       cat promoter (fragment): promoter of the E. coli cat gene encoding chloramphenicol acetyltransferase
   4539..5198    +  CDS            CmR: chloramphenicol acetyltransferase; cat; confers resistance to chloramphenicol
   5380..5538    +  CDS            ccdA (fragment): CCDA_ECO57 - Also known as H, letA. Experimental evidence at protein level: Swiss-Prot protein existence level 1. Antitoxin component of a type II toxin-antitoxin (TA) system which inhibits the post-segregational killing (PSK) of plasmid-free cells, also referred to as a plasmid addiction system. Binds to and blocks the activity of CcdB; will also remove bound CcdB protein from the CcdB-GyrA complex by forming a CcdA-CcdB complex, a process termed rejuvenation. Functions as a transcriptional corepressor for the ccdAB operon, repression also requires CcdB (By similarity). From Escherichia coli
   5543..5845    +  CDS            ccdB: CCDB_ECOLI - Also known as G, letB, letD. Experimental evidence at protein level: Swiss-Prot protein existence level 1. Toxic component of a type II toxin-antitoxin (TA) system, functioning in plasmid maintainence. Responsible for the post- segregational killing (PSK) of plasmid-free cells, also referred to as a plasmid addiction system. Half-life of over 2 hours. Cell killing by CcdB is accompanied by filamentation, defects in chromosome and plasmid segregation, defects in cell division, formation of anucleate cells, decreased DNA synthesis and plasmid loss. Interferes with the activity of DN
   5889..6013    -  protein_bind   attR2: mutant version of attR; recombination site for the Gateway® LR reaction LR Clonase™
   6017..6044    +  misc_feature   MCS (fragment): pBluescript multiple cloning site
   6045..6722    +  CDS            DsRed-Monomer: monomeric derivative of DsRed fluorescent protein (Strongin et al., 2007) mammalian codon-optimized
   6729..6976    +  terminator     CYC1 terminator: S. cerevisiae CYC1; transcription terminator for CYC1
   6995..7013    -  promoter       T7 promoter: promoter for bacteriophage T7 RNA polymerase
   7021..7176    +  CDS            lacZα (fragment): LacZα fragment of β-galactosidase; lacZ fragment
   7184..7639    +  rep_origin     f1 ori (sequence partly withheld): f1 bacteriophage origin of replication; arrow indicates direction of (+) strand synthesis
   7640..7691    -  misc_feature   bom (fragment): basis of mobility region from pBR322
   7770..8573    -  CDS            URA3: orotidine-5'-phosphate decarboxylase, required for uracil biosynthesis; S. cerevisiae URA3; yeast auxotrophic marker, counterselectable with 5-fluoroorotic acid (5-FOA)
   8574..8789    -  promoter       URA3 promoter: S. cerevisiae URA3
   8804..8853    -  misc_feature   bom (fragment): basis of mobility region from pBR322
   8955..1       -  CDS            rop (fragment) (across the origin): Rop protein, which maintains plasmids at low copy number; rop
>Addgene plasmid #14372 | pAG426GPD-ccdB-DsRed | depositor full sequence | sequence record 8035 | Author sequence
GACGAAAGGGCCTCGTGATACGCCTATTTTTATAGGTTAATGTCATGATAATAATGGTTTCTTAGTATGA
TCCAATATCAAAGGAAATGATAGCATTGAAGGATGAGACTAATCCAATTGAGGAGTGGCAGCATATAGAA
CAGCTAAAGGGTAGTGCTGAAGGAAGCATACGATACCCCGCATGGAATGGGATAATATCACAGGAGGTAC
TAGACTACCTTTCATCCTACATAAATAGACGCATATAAGTACGCATTTAAGCATAAACACGCACTATGCC
GTTCTTCTCATGTATATATATATACAGGCAACACGCAGATATAGGTGCGACGTGAACAGTGAGCTGTATG
TGCGCAGCTCGCGTTGCATTTTCGGAAGCGCTCGTTTTCGGAAACGCTTTGAAGTTCCTATTCCGAAGTT
CCTATTCTCTAGAAAGTATAGGAACTTCAGAGCGCTTTTGAAAACCAAAAGCGCTCTGAAGACGCACTTT
CAAAAAACCAAAAACGCACCGGACTGTAACGAGCTACTAAAATATTGCGAATACCGCTTCCACAAACATT
GCTCAAAAGTATCTCTTTGCTATATATCTCTGTGCTATATCCCTATATAACCTACCCATCCACCTTTCGC
TCCTTGAACTTGCATCTAAACTCGACCTCTACATTTTTTATGTTTATCTCTAGTATTACTCTTTAGACAA
AAAAATTGTAGTAAGAACTATTCATAGAGTGAATCGAAAACAATACGAAAATGTAAACATTTCCTATACG
TAGTATATAGAGACAAAATAGAAGAAACCGTTCATAATTTTCTGACCAATGAAGAATCATCAACGCTATC
ACTTTCTGTTCACAAAGTATGCGCAATCCACATCGGTATAGAATATAATCGGGGATGCCTTTATCTTGAA
AAAATGCACCCGCAGCTTCGCTAGTAATCAGTAAACGCGGGAAGTGGAGTCAGGCTTTTTTTATGGAAGA
GAAAATAGACACCAAAGTAGCCTTCTTCTAACCTTAACGGACCTACAGTGCAAAAAGTTATCAAGAGACT
GCATTATAGAGCGCACAAAGGAGAAAAAAAGTAATCTAAGATGCTTTGTTAGAAAAATAGCGCTCTCGGG
ATGCATTTTTGTAGAACAAAAAAGAAGTATAGATTCTTTGTTGGTAAAATAGCGCTCTCGCGTTGCATTT
CTGTTCTGTAAAAATGCAGCTCAGATTCTTTGTTTGAAAAATTAGCGCTCTCGCGTTGCATTTTTGTTTT
ACAAAAATGAAGCACAGATTCTTCGTTGGTAAAATAGCGCTTTCGCGTTGCATTTCTGTTCTGTAAAAAT
GCAGCTCAGATTCTTTGTTTGAAAAATTAGCGCTCTCGCGTTGCATTTTTGTTCTACAAAATGAAGCACA
GATGCTTCGTTCAGGTGGCACTTTTCGGGGAAATGTGCGCGGAACCCCTATTTGTTTATTTTTCTAAATA
CATTCAAATATGTATCCGCTCATGAGACAATAACCCTGATAAATGCTTCAATAATATTGAAAAAGGAAGA
GTATGAGTATTCAACATTTCCGTGTCGCCCTTATTCCCTTTTTTGCGGCATTTTGCCTTCCTGTTTTTGC
TCACCCAGAAACGCTGGTGAAAGTAAAAGATGCTGAAGATCAGTTGGGTGCACGAGTGGGTTACATCGAA
CTGGATCTCAACAGCGGTAAGATCCTTGAGAGTTTTCGCCCCGAAGAACGTTTTCCAATGATGAGCACTT
TTAAAGTTCTGCTATGTGGCGCGGTATTATCCCGTATTGACGCCGGGCAAGAGCAACTCGGTCGCCGCAT
ACACTATTCTCAGAATGACTTGGTTGAGTACTCACCAGTCACAGAAAAGCATCTTACGGATGGCATGACA
GTAAGAGAATTATGCAGTGCTGCCATAACCATGAGTGATAACACTGCGGCCAACTTACTTCTGACAACGA
TCGGAGGACCGAAGGAGCTAACCGCTTTTTTGCACAACATGGGGGATCATGTAACTCGCCTTGATCGTTG
GGAACCGGAGCTGAATGAAGCCATACCAAACGACGAGCGTGACACCACGATGCCTGTAGCAATGGCAACA
ACGTTGCGCAAACTATTAACTGGCGAACTACTTACTCTAGCTTCCCGGCAACAATTAATAGACTGGATGG
AGGCGGATAAAGTTGCAGGACCACTTCTGCGCTCGGCCCTTCCGGCTGGCTGGTTTATTGCTGATAAATC
TGGAGCCGGTGAGCGTGGGTCTCGCGGTATCATTGCAGCACTGGGGCCAGATGGTAAGCCCTCCCGTATC
GTAGTTATCTACACGACGGGGAGTCAGGCAACTATGGATGAACGAAATAGACAGATCGCTGAGATAGGTG
CCTCACTGATTAAGCATTGGTAACTGTCAGACCAAGTTTACTCATATATACTTTAGATTGATTTAAAACT
TCATTTTTAATTTAAAAGGATCTAGGTGAAGATCCTTTTTGATAATCTCATGACCAAAATCCCTTAACGT
GAGTTTTCGTTCCACTGAGCGTCAGACCCCGTAGAAAAGATCAAAGGATCTTCTTGAGATCCTTTTTTTC
TGCGCGTAATCTGCTGCTTGCAAACAAAAAAACCACCGCTACCAGCGGTGGTTTGTTTGCCGGATCAAGA
GCTACCAACTCTTTTTCCGAAGGTAACTGGCTTCAGCAGAGCGCAGATACCAAATACTGTCCTTCTAGTG
TAGCCGTAGTTAGGCCACCACTTCAAGAACTCTGTAGCACCGCCTACATACCTCGCTCTGCTAATCCTGT
TACCAGTGGCTGCTGCCAGTGGCGATAAGTCGTGTCTTACCGGGTTGGACTCAAGACGATAGTTACCGGA
TAAGGCGCAGCGGTCGGGCTGAACGGGGGGTTCGTGCACACAGCCCAGCTTGGAGCGAACGACCTACACC
GAACTGAGATACCTACAGCGTGAGCTATGAGAAAGCGCCACGCTTCCCGAAGGGAGAAAGGCGGACAGGT
ATCCGGTAAGCGGCAGGGTCGGAACAGGAGAGCGCACGAGGGAGCTTCCAGGGGGAAACGCCTGGTATCT
TTATAGTCCTGTCGGGTTTCGCCACCTCTGACTTGAGCGTCGATTTTTGTGATGCTCGTCAGGGGGGCGG
AGCCTATGGAAAAACGCCAGCAACGCGGCCTTTTTACGGTTCCTGGCCTTTTGCTGGCCTTTTGCTCACA
TGTTCTTTCCTGCGTTATCCCCTGATTCTGTGGATAACCGTATTACCGCCTTTGAGTGAGCTGATACCGC
TCGCCGCAGCCGAACGACCGAGCGCAGCGAGTCAGTGAGCGAGGAAGCGGAAGAGCGCCCAATACGCAAA
CCGCCTCTCCCCGCGCGTTGGCCGATTCATTAATGCAGCTGGCACGACAGGTTTCCCGACTGGAAAGCGG
GCAGTGAGCGCAACGCAATTAATGTGAGTTACCTCACTCATTAGGCACCCCAGGCTTTACACTTTATGCT
TCCGGCTCCTATGTTGTGTGGAATTGTGAGCGGATAACAATTTCACACAGGAAACAGCTATGACCATGAT
TACGCCAAGCGCGCAATTAACCCTCACTAAAGGGAACAAAAGCTGGAGCTCTTCGAGTTTATCATTATCA
ATACTCGCCATTTCAAAGAATACGTAAATAATTAATAGTAGTGATTTTCCTAACTTTATTTAGTCAAAAA
ATTAGCCTTTTAATTCTGCTGTAACCCGTACATGCCCAAAATAGGGGGCGGGTTACACAGAATATATAAC
ACCGAAGGTGCCTGGGTGAACAGGTTTATTCCTGGCATCCACTAAATATAATGGAGCCCGCTTTTTAAGC
TGGCATCCAGAAAAAAAAAGAATCCCAGCACCAAAATATTGTTTTCTTCACCAACCATCAGTTCATAGGT
CCATTCTCTTAGCGCAACTACAGAGAACAGGGGCACAAACAGGCAAAAAACGGGCACAACCTCAATGGAG
TGATGCAACCTGCCTGGAGTAAATGATGACACAAGGCAATTGACCCACGCATGTATCTATCTCATTTTCT
TACACCTTCTATTACCTTCTGCTCTCTCTGATTTGGAAAAAGCTGAAAAAAAAGGTTGAAACCAGTTCCC
TGAAATTATTCCCCTACTTGACTAATAAGTATATAAAGACGGTAGGTATTGATTGTAATTCTGTAAATCT
ATTTCTTAAACTTCTTAAATTCTACTTTTATAGTTAGTCTTTTTTTTAGTTTTAAAACACCAGAACTTAG
TTTCGACGGATTCTAGAACTAGTGGATCCCCCATCACAAGTTTGTACAAAAAAGCTGAACGAGAAACGTA
AAATGATATAAATATCAATATATTAAATTAGATTTTGCATAAAAAACAGACTACATAATACTGTAAAACA
CAACATATCCAGTCACTATGGCGGCCGCATTAGGCACCCCAGGCTTTACACTTTATGCTTCCGGCTCGTA
TAATGTGTGGATTTTGAGTTAGGATCCGTCGAGATTTTCAGGAGCTAAGGAAGCTAAAATGGAGAAAAAA
ATCACTGGATATACCACCGTTGATATATCCCAATGGCATCGTAAAGAACATTTTGAGGCATTTCAGTCAG
TTGCTCAATGTACCTATAACCAGACCGTTCAGCTGGATATTACGGCCTTTTTAAAGACCGTAAAGAAAAA
TAAGCACAAGTTTTATCCGGCCTTTATTCACATTCTTGCCCGCCTGATGAATGCTCATCCGGAATTCCGT
ATGGCAATGAAAGACGGTGAGCTGGTGATATGGGATAGTGTTCACCCTTGTTACACCGTTTTCCATGAGC
AAACTGAAACGTTTTCATCGCTCTGGAGTGAATACCACGACGATTTCCGGCAGTTTCTACACATATATTC
GCAAGATGTGGCGTGTTACGGTGAAAACCTGGCCTATTTCCCTAAAGGGTTTATTGAGAATATGTTTTTC
GTCTCAGCCAATCCCTGGGTGAGTTTCACCAGTTTTGATTTAAACGTGGCCAATATGGACAACTTCTTCG
CCCCCGTTTTCACCATGGGCAAATATTATACGCAAGGCGACAAGGTGCTGATGCCGCTGGCGATTCAGGT
TCATCATGCCGTCTGTGATGGCTTCCATGTCGGCAGAATGCTTAATGAATTACAACAGTACTGCGATGAG
TGGCAGGGCGGGGCGTAAACGCCGCGTGGATCCGGCTTACTAAAAGCCAGATAACAGTATGCGTATTTGC
GCGCTGATTTTTGCGGTATAAGAATATATACTGATATGTATACCCGAAGTATGTCAAAAAGAGGTATGCT
ATGAAGCAGCGTATTACAGTGACAGTTGACAGCGACAGCTATCAGTTGCTCAAGGCATATATGATGTCAA
TATCTCCGGTCTGGTAAGCACAACCATGCAGAATGAAGCCCGTCGTCTGCGTGCCGAACGCTGGAAAGCG
GAAAATCAGGAAGGGATGGCTGAGGTCGCCCGGTTTATTGAAATGAACGGCTCTTTTGCTGACGAGAACA
GGGGCTGGTGAAATGCAGTTTAAGGTTTACACCTATAAAAGAGAGAGCCGTTATCGTCTGTTTGTGGATG
TACAGAGTGATATTATTGACACGCCCGGGCGACGGATGGTGATCCCCCTGGCCAGTGCACGTCTGCTGTC
AGATAAAGTCTCCCGTGAACTTTACCCGGTGGTGCATATCGGGGATGAAAGCTGGCGCATGATGACCACC
GATATGGCCAGTGTGCCGGTCTCCGTTATCGGGGAAGAAGTGGCTGATCTCAGCCACCGCGAAAATGACA
TCAAAAACGCCATTAACCTGATGTTCTGGGGAATATAAATGTCAGGCTCCCTTATACACAGCCAGTCTGC
AGGTCGACCATAGTGACTGGATATGTTGTGTTTTACAGTATTATGTAGTCTGTTTTTTATGCAAAATCTA
ATTTAATATATTGATATTTATATCATTTTACGTTTCTCGTTCAGCTTTCTTGTACAAAGTGGTGATGGGC
TGCAGGAATTCGATATCAAGCTTAATGGACAACACCGAGGACGTCATCAAGGAGTTCATGCAGTTCAAGG
TGCGCATGGAGGGCTCCGTGAACGGCCACTACTTCGAGATCGAGGGCGAGGGCGAGGGCAAGCCCTACGA
GGGCACCCAGACCGCCAAGCTGCAGGTGACCAAGGGCGGCCCCCTGCCCTTCGCCTGGGACATCCTGTCC
CCCCAGTTCCAGTACGGCTCCAAGGCCTACGTGAAGCACCCCGCCGACATCCCCGACTACATGAAGCTGT
CCTTCCCCGAGGGCTTCACCTGGGAGCGCTCCATGAACTTCGAGGACGGCGGCGTGGTGGAGGTGCAGCA
GGACTCCTCCCTGCAGGACGGCACCTTCATCTACAAGGTGAAGTTCAAGGGCGTGAACTTCCCCGCCGAC
GGCCCCGTAATGCAGAAGAAGACTGCCGGCTGGGAGCCCTCCACCGAGAAGCTGTACCCCCAGGACGGCG
TGCTGAAGGGCGAGATCTCCCACGCCCTGAAGCTGAAGGACGGCGGCCACTACACCTGCGACTTCAAGAC
CGTGTACAAGGCCAAGAAGCCCGTGCAGCTGCCCGGCAACCACTACGTGGACTCCAAGCTGGACATCACC
AACCACAACGAGGACTACACCGTGGTGGAGCAGTACGAGCACGCCGAGGCCCGCCACTCCGGCTCCCAGT
AGCTCGAGTCATGTAATTAGTTATGTCACGCTTACATTCACGCCCTCCCCCCACATCCGCTCTAACCGAA
AAGGAAGGAGTTAGACAACCTGAAGTCTAGGTCCCTATTTATTTTTTTATAGTTATGTTAGTATTAAGAA
CGTTATTTATATTTCAAATTTTTCTTTTTTTTCTGTACAGACGCGTGTACGCATGTAACATTATACTGAA
AACCTTGCTTGAGAAGGTTTTGGGACGCTCGAAGGCTTTAATTTGCGGCCGGTACCCAATTCGCCCTATA
GTGAGTCGTATTACGCGCGCTCACTGGCCGTCGTTTTACAACGTCGTGACTGGGAAAACCCTGGCGTTAC
CCAACTTAATCGCCTTGCAGCACATCCCCCTTTCGCCAGCTGGCGTAATAGCGAAGAGGCCCGCACCGAT
CGCCCTTCCCAACAGTTGCGCAGCCTGAATGGCGAATGGCGCG
[124 nt withheld, positions 7184-7307]
C
[91 nt withheld, positions 7309-7399]
A
[49 nt withheld, positions 7401-7449]
CCTTTGACGTTGGAGTCCACGTTCTTT
[37 nt withheld, positions 7477-7513]
ACCCTATCTCGGTCTATTCTTTTGATTTATAAGGGATTTTGCCGATTTCGGCCTATTGGTTAAAAAATGA
GCTGATTTAACAAAAATTTAACGCGAATTTTAACAAAATATTAACGTTTACAATTTCCTGATGCGGTATT
TTCTCCTTACGCATCTGTGCGGTATTTCACACCGCATAGGGTAATAACTGATATAATTAAATTGAAGCTC
TAATTTGTGAGTTTAGTATACATGCATTTACTTATAATACAGTTTTTTAGTTTTGCTGGCCGCATCTTCT
CAAATATGCTTCCCAGCCTGCTTTTCTGTAACGTTCACCCTCTACCTTAGCATCCCTTCCCTTTGCAAAT
AGTCCTCTTCCAACAATAATAATGTCAGATCCTGTAGAGACCACATCATCCACGGTTCTATACTGTTGAC
CCAATGCGTCTCCCTTGTCATCTAAACCCACACCGGGTGTCATAATCAACCAATCGTAACCTTCATCTCT
TCCACCCATGTCTCTTTGAGCAATAAAGCCGATAACAAAATCTTTGTCGCTCTTCGCAATGTCAACAGTA
CCCTTAGTATATTCTCCAGTAGATAGGGAGCCCTTGCATGACAATTCTGCTAACATCAAAAGGCCTCTAG
GTTCCTTTGTTACTTCTTCTGCCGCCTGCTTCAAACCGCTAACAATACCTGGGCCCACCACACCGTGTGC
ATTCGTAATGTCTGCCCATTCTGCTATTCTGTATACACCCGCAGAGTACTGCAATTTGACTGTATTACCA
ATGTCAGCAAATTTTCTGTCTTCGAAGAGTAAAAAATTGTACTTGGCGGATAATGCCTTTAGCGGCTTAA
CTGTGCCCTCCATGGAAAAATCAGTCAAGATATCCACATGTGTTTTTAGTAAACAAATTTTGGGACCTAA
TGCTTCAACTAACTCCAGTAATTCCTTGGTGGTACGAACATCCAATGAAGCACACAAGTTTGTTTGCTTT
TCGTGCATGATATTAAATAGCTTGGCAGCAACAGGACTAGGATGAGTAGCAGCACGTTCCTTATATGTAG
CTTTCGACATGATTTATCTTCGTTTCCTGCAGGTTTTTGTTCTGTGCAGTTGGGTTAAGAATACTGGGCA
ATTTCATGTTTCTTCAACACTACATATGCGTATATATACCAATCTAAGTCTGTGCTCCTTCCTTCGTTCT
TCCTTCTGTTCGGAGATTACCGAATCAAAAAAATTTCAAAGAAACCGAAATCAAAAAAAAGAATAAAAAA
AAAATGATGAATTGAATTGAAAAGCTGTGGTATGGTGCACTCTCAGTACAATCTGCTCTGATGCCGCATA
GTTAAGCCAGCCCCGACACCCGCCAACACCCGCTGACGCGCCCTGACGGGCTTGTCTGCTCCCGGCATCC
GCTTACAGACAAGCTGTGACCGTCTCCGGGAGCTGCATGTGTCAGAGGTTTTCACCGTCATCACCGAAAC
GCGCGA
