>Addgene plasmid #14372 | pAG426GPD-ccdB-DsRed | addgene partial sequence | sequence record 20998 | 14372 with pRS_marker
TTCATTCATCATTTTTTTTTTATTCTTTTTTTTGATTTCGGTTTCCTTGAAATTTTTTTGATTCGGTAAT
CTCCGAACAGAAGGAAGAACGAAGGAAGGAGCACAGACTTAGATTGGTATATATACGCATATGTAGTGTT
GAAGAAACATGAAATTGCCCAGTATTCTTAACCCAACTGCACAGAACAAAAACCTGCAGGAAACGAAGAT
AAATCATGTCGAAAGCTACATATAAGGAACGTGCTGCTACTCATCCTAGTCCTGTTGCTGCCAAGCTATT
TAATATCATGCACGAAAAGCAAACAAACTTGTGTGCTTCATTGGATGTTCGTACCACCAAGGAATTACTG
GAGTTAGTTGAAGCATTAGGTCCCAAAATTTGTTTACTAAAAACACATGTGGATATCTTGACTGATTTTT
CCATGGAGGGCACAGTTAAGCCGCTAAAGGCATTATCCGCCAAGTACAATTTTTTACTCTTCGAAGACAG
AAAATTTGCTGACATTGGTAATACAGTCAAATTGCAGTACTCTGCGGGTGTATACAGAATAGCAGAATGG
GCAGACATTACGAATGCACACGGTGTGGTGGGCCCAGGTATTGTTAGCGGTTTGAAGCAGGCGGCAGAAG
AAGTAACAAAGGAACCTAGAGGCCTTTTGATGTTAGCAGAATTGTCATGCAAGGGCTCCCTATCTACTGG
