>Addgene plasmid #14372 | pAG426GPD-ccdB-DsRed | addgene partial sequence | sequence record 20999 | 14372 with GW5
AGCCTGGGGGTGCCTAATGCGGCCGCCATAGTGACTGGATATGTTGTGTTTTACAGTATTATGTAGTCTG
TTTTTTATGCAAAATCTAATTTAATATATTGATATTTATATCATTTTACGTTTCTCGTTCAGCTTTTTTG
TACAAACTTGTGATGGGGGATCCACTAGTTCTAGAATCCGTCGAAACTAAGTTCTGGTGTTTTAAAACTA
AAAAAAAGACTAACTATAAAAGTAGAATTTAAGAAGTTTAAGAAATAGATTTACAGAATTACAATCAATA
CCTACCGTCTTTATATACTTATTAGTCAAGTAGGGGAATAATTTCAGGGAACTGGTTTCAACCTTTTTTT
TCAGCTTTTTCCAAATCAGAGAGAGCAGAAGGTAATAGAAGGTGTAAGAAAATGAGATAGATACATGCGT
GGGTCAATTGCCTTGTGTCATCATTTACTCCAGGCAGGTTGCATCACTCCATTGAGGTTGTGCCCGTTTT
TTGCCTGTTTGTGCCCCTGTTCTCTGTAGTTGCGCTAAGAGAATGGACCTATGAACTGATGGTTGGTGAA
GAAAACAATATTTTGGTGCTGGGATTCTTTTTTTTTCTGGATGCCAGCTTAAAAAGCGGGCTCCATTATA
TTTAGTGGATGCCAGGAATAAACTGTTCACCCAGACACCTACGATGTTATATATTCTGTGTAACC
