>Addgene plasmid #14372 | pAG426GPD-ccdB-DsRed | addgene partial sequence | sequence record 21000 | 14372 with GW3
CGGGTCTCGTTATCGGGGAAGAAGTGGCTGATCTCAGCCACCGCGAAAATGACATCAAAAACGCCATTAA
CCTGATGTTCTGGGGAATATAAATGTCAGGCTCCCTTATACACAGCCAGTCTGCAGGTCGACCATAGTGA
CTGGATATGTTGTGTTTTACAGTATTATGTAGTCTGTTTTTTATGCAAAATCTAATTTAATATATTGATA
TTTATATCATTTTACGTTTCTCGTTCAGCTTTCTTGTACAAAGTGGTGATGGGCTGCAGGAATTCGATAT
CAAGCTTAATGGACAACACCGAGGACGTCATCAAGGAGTTCATGCAGTTCAAGGTGCGCATGGAGGGCTC
CGTGAACGGCCACTACTTCGAGATCGAGGGCGAGGGCGAGGGCAAGCCCTACGAGGGCACCCAGACCGCC
AAGCTGCAGGTGACCAAGGGCGGCCCCCTGCCCTTCGCCTGGGACATCCTGTCCCCCCAGTTCCAGTACG
GCTCCAAGGCCTACGTGAAGCACCCCGCCGACATCCCCGACTACATGAAGCTGTCCTTCCCCGAGGGCTT
CACCTGGGAGCGCTCCATGAACTTCGAGGACGGCGGCGTGGTGGAGGTGCAGCAGGACTCCTCCCTGC
